>Addgene plasmid #168582 | pDONR223 HCoV-HKU1 ORF4_nostop | addgene full sequence | sequence record 333776 | Addgene NGS Result
GTAAAACGACGGCCAGTCTTAAGCTCGGGCCCCAAATAATGATTTTATTTTGACTGATAGTGACCTGTTC
GTTGCAACAAATTGATGAGCAATGCTTTTTTATAATGCCAACTTTGTACAAAAAAGTTGGCATGGACGTT
TGGAGACCTAGCTACACACATTCTCTTGTTATTAGAGAATTTGGTGTTACAAACCTTGAAGATTTGTGTC
TAAAGTATAATTACTGTCAACCTATTGTTGGTTACTGTATTGTACCTTTAAATGTTTGGTGTCGCAAGTT
TGGCAAATTTGCTTCTCACTTTACATTACGTAGTCACGATATTTCCCATAGTAATAATTTTGGTGTTGTA
ACTAGTTTTACTACTTATGGTAATACTGTTTCTGAGGCTGTGTCTAGATTAGTTGAATCAGCTTCTGAAT
TTATTGTTTGGCGTGCAGAGGCACTTAATAAGTATGGTTACCCAACTTTCTTGTACAAAGTTGGCATTAT
AAGAAAGCATTGCTTATCAATTTGTTGCAACGAACAGGTCACTATCAGTCAAAATAAAATCATTATTTGC
CATCCAGCTGATATCCCCTATAGTGAGTCGTATTACATGGTCATAGCTGTTTCCTGGCAGCTCTGGCCCG
TGTCTCAAAATCTCTGATGTTACATTGCACAAGATAAAAATATATCATCATGCCTCCTCTAGACCAGCCA
GGACAGAAATGCCTCGACTTCGCTGCTACCCAAGGTTGCCGGGTGACGCACACCGTGGAAACGGATGAAG
GCACGAACCCAGTGGACATAAGCCTGTTCGGTTCGTAAGCTGTAATGCAAGTAGCGTATGCGCTCACGCA
ACTGGTCCAGAACCTTGACCGAACGCAGCGGTGGTAACGGCGCAGTGGCGGTTTTCATGGCTTGTTATGA
CTGTTTTTTTGGGGTACAGTCTATGCCTCGGGCATCCAAGCAGCAAGCGCGTTACGCCGTGGGTCGATGT
TTGATGTTATGGAGCAGCAACGATGTTACGCAGCAGGGCAGTCGCCCTAAAACAAAGTTAAACATTATGA
GGGAAGCGGTGATCGCCGAAGTATCGACTCAACTATCAGAGGTAGTTGGCGTCATCGAGCGCCATCTCGA
ACCGACGTTGCTGGCCGTACATTTGTACGGCTCCGCAGTGGATGGCGGCCTGAAGCCACACAGTGATATT
GATTTGCTGGTTACGGTGACCGTAAGGCTTGATGAAACAACGCGGCGAGCTTTGATCAACGACCTTTTGG
AAACTTCGGCTTCCCCTGGAGAGAGCGAGATTCTCCGCGCTGTAGAAGTCACCATTGTTGTGCACGACGA
CATCATTCCGTGGCGTTATCCAGCTAAGCGCGAACTGCAATTTGGAGAATGGCAGCGCAATGACATTCTT
GCAGGTATCTTCGAGCCAGCCACGATCGACATTGATCTGGCTATCTTGCTGACAAAAGCAAGAGAACATA
GCGTTGCCTTGGTAGGTCCAGCGGCGGAGGAACTCTTTGATCCGGTTCCTGAACAGGATCTATTTGAGGC
GCTAAATGAAACCTTAACGCTATGGAACTCGCCGCCCGACTGGGCTGGCGATGAGCGAAATGTAGTGCTT
ACGTTGTCCCGCATTTGGTACAGCGCAGTAACCGGCAAAATCGCGCCGAAGGATGTCGCTGCCGACTGGG
CAATGGAGCGCCTGCCGGCCCAGTATCAGCCCGTCATACTTGAAGCTAGACAGGCTTATCTTGGACAAGA
AGAAGATCGCTTGGCCTCGCGCGCAGATCAGTTGGAAGAATTTGTCCACTACGTGAAAGGCGAGATCACC
AAGGTAGTCGGCAAATAACCCTCGAGCCACCCATGACCAAAATCCCTTAACGTGAGTTACGCGTCGTTCC
ACTGAGCGTCAGACCCCGTAGAAAAGATCAAAGGATCTTCTTGAGATCCTTTTTTTCTGCGCGTAATCTG
CTGCTTGCAAACAAAAAAACCACCGCTACCAGCGGTGGTTTGTTTGCCGGATCAAGAGCTACCAACTCTT
TTTCCGAAGGTAACTGGCTTCAGCAGAGCGCAGATACCAAATACTGTTCTTCTAGTGTAGCCGTAGTTAG
GCCACCACTTCAAGAACTCTGTAGCACCGCCTACATACCTCGCTCTGCTAATCCTGTTACCAGTGGCTGC
TGCCAGTGGCGATAAGTCGTGTCTTACCGGGTTGGACTCAAGACGATAGTTACCGGATAAGGCGCAGCGG
TCGGGCTGAACGGGGGGTTCGTGCACACAGCCCAGCTTGGAGCGAACGACCTACACCGAACTGAGATACC
TACAGCGTGAGCTATGAGAAAGCGCCACGCTTCCCGAAGGGAGAAAGGCGGACAGGTATCCGGTAAGCGG
CAGGGTCGGAACAGGAGAGCGCACGAGGGAGCTTCCAGGGGGAAACGCCTGGTATCTTTATAGTCCTGTC
GGGTTTCGCCACCTCTGACTTGAGCGTCGATTTTTGTGATGCTCGTCAGGGGGGCGGAGCCTATGGAAAA
ACGCCAGCAACGCGGCCTTTTTACGGTTCCTGGCCTTTTGCTGGCCTTTTGCTCACATGTTCTTTCCTGC
GTTATCCCCTGATTCTGTGGATAACCGTATTACCGCCTTTGAGTGAGCTGATACCGCTCGCCGCAGCCGA
ACGACCGAGCGCAGCGAGTCAGTGAGCGAGGAAGCGGAAGAGCGCCCAATACGCAAACCGCCTCTCCCCG
CGCGTTGGCCGATTCATTAATGCAGCTGGCACGACAGGTTTCCCGACTGGAAAGCGGGCAGTGAGCGCAA
CGCAATTAATACGCGTACCGCTAGCCAGGAAGAGTTTGTAGAAACGCAAAAAGGCCATCCGTCAGGATGG
CCTTCTGCTTAGTTTGATGCCTGGCAGTTTATGGCGGGCGTCCTGCCCGCCACCCTCCGGGCCGTTGCTT
CACAACGTTCAAATCCGCTCCCGGCGGATTTGTCCTACTCAGGAGAGCGTTCACCGACAAACAACAGATA
AAACGAAAGGCCCAGTCTTCCGACTGAGCCTTTCGTTTTATTTGATGCCTGGCAGTTCCCTACTCTCGCG
TTAACGCTAGCATGGATGTTTTCCCAGTCACGACGTT
Features (pLannotate 1.2.2; 12 found; start..end, strand, type, name):
     34..129     +  protein_bind   attL3: mutant version of attL; recombination site for the Gateway® LR reaction LR Clonase™
    132..458     +  CDS            NS12_CVHN1: Protein inferred from homology: Swiss-Prot protein existence level 3. From Human coronavirus HKU1 (isolate N1) (HCoV-HKU1).
    460..559     -  protein_bind   attL2: mutant version of attL; recombination site for the Gateway® LR reaction LR Clonase™
    577..595     -  promoter       T7 promoter: promoter for bacteriophage T7 RNA polymerase
    785..808     +  promoter       Pc promoter (fragment): intI1 (promoter lies within the coding sequence); class 1 integron promoter
    984..1040    +  CDS            GmR (fragment): gentamycin acetyltransferase; aacC1; confers resistance to gentamycin
   1047..1838    +  CDS            SmR: aminoglycoside adenylyltransferase (Murphy, 1985); aadA; confers resistance to spectinomycin and streptomycin
   1931..2519    +  rep_origin     ori: high-copy-number ColE1/pMB1/pBR322/pUC origin of replication
   2702..2794    +  CDS            lacI (fragment): lac repressor; lacI; The lac repressor binds to the lac operator to inhibit transcription in E. coli. This inhibition can be relieved by adding lactose or isopropyl-β-D-thiogalactopyranoside (IPTG).
   2849..2876    -  terminator     rrnB T2 terminator: transcription terminator T2 from the E. coli rrnB gene
   3008..3051    +  terminator     rrnB T1 terminator: Escherichia coli rrnB; transcription terminator T1 from the E. coli rrnB gene
   3098..17      -  CDS            lacZα (fragment) (across the origin): LacZα fragment of β-galactosidase; lacZ fragment
