[The description below was written by a language model from this plasmid's Addgene catalogue record and pLannotate feature annotations shown in this document.]
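Description:
pDONR223 HCoV-HKU1 ORF4_nostop is a Gateway Entry clone built on the pDONR223 backbone and carrying the ORF4 coding sequence of human coronavirus HKU1. It is a bacterial cloning plasmid rather than an expression vector. It replicates in E. coli from a high-copy ColE1/pUC-type origin and is selected with spectinomycin through the aadA (SmR) aminoglycoside adenylyltransferase gene. That gene sits downstream of a fragment of a class 1 integron Pc promoter and a short gentamicin acetyltransferase remnant. The sequenced plasmid is 3,117 nt, smaller than the 5,005 bp listed for the empty donor vector. This is expected, because the BP reaction that creates an Entry clone replaces the donor's large counter-selection cassette with the insert.

The insert is annotated by homology to the HKU1 isolate N1 non-structural protein NS12. It occupies about 330 bp and is flanked by two attL recombination sites. The annotation tool labels the upstream site as attL3 and the downstream one as attL2. As the "nostop" name indicates, the ORF lacks its native stop codon, so LR Clonase transfer into a Destination vector can place it in frame with C-terminal tags or fusion partners. No promoter drives the ORF in this plasmid. The only nearby promoter is a T7 promoter on the opposite strand beyond attL2, a backbone element. rrnB T1 and T2 terminators upstream of the cassette insulate it from read-through transcription, and the small lacI and lacZα fragments are backbone remnants. The clone belongs to a collection of human coronavirus protein-coding sequences intended for flexible shuttling into expression, interaction-mapping or other functional assay vectors.
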