Addgene plasmid #168582: pDONR223 HCoV-HKU1 ORF4_nostop
Purpose: Gateway-compatible Entry vector
Depositing lab: Fritz Roth. Depositing organization: Sinai Health System. Publication: A resource of human coronavirus protein-coding sequences in a flexible, multipurpose Gateway Entry clone collection. Weller B, Lin CW, Pogoutse O, Sauer M, Marin-de la Rosa N, Strobel A, Young V, Knapp JJ, Rayhan A, Falter C, Kim DK, Roth FP, Falter-Braun P. G3 (Bethesda). 2023 Jul 5;13(7):jkad105. doi: 10.1093/g3journal/jkad105. PubMed 37267226.
Backbone
  Vector backbone: pDONR223
  Backbone manufacturer: Rual et al, Genome Res. 14:2128-2135, 2004.
  Backbone size w/o insert (bp): 5005
  Vector type: Other
Growth in bacteria
  Bacterial resistance: Spectinomycin, 50 μg/mL
  Growth temperature: 37°C
  Growth strain: DH5alpha
  Copy number: Unknown
Gene/Insert
  Gene/Insert name: ORF4
  Species: Other
  Insert size (bp): 330
  Entrez Gene: orf4 (a.k.a. HCHV1gp4)
  Cloning method: Gateway Cloning
  Sequencing primers: 5′ m13-For; 3′ m13-Rev
Resource information
  A portion of this plasmid was derived from a plasmid made by: Falter-Braun Lab
Terms and licenses: Academic/Nonprofit Terms; Industry Terms
How to cite: pDONR223 HCoV-HKU1 ORF4_nostop was a gift from Fritz Roth (Addgene plasmid # 168582 ; http://n2t.net/addgene:168582 ; RRID:Addgene_168582)
